>Addgene plasmid #166001 | pET19b-rDAD2 cPGFP(N180) | addgene full sequence | sequence record 329546 | Addgene NGS Result
GGAATTGTGAGCGGATAACAATTCCCCTCTAGAAATAATTTTGTTTAACTTTAAGAAGGAGATATACCAT
GGGTCAAACTTTACTGGACGCCTTGAATGTGAGGGTTGTAGGCAGCGGAGAGAGAGTGTTGGTACTTGCT
CACGGGTTTGGTACCGACCAGTCCGCTTGGAATAGGATTCTACCCTTTTTCCTTAGGGACTATAGAGTTG
TACTATACGATTTGGTGTGTGCAGGATCAGTTAACCCTGACTTCTTTGATTTTAGGAGGTACACAACACT
TGACCCTTATGTGGATGATTTGCTGCATATATTAGACGCGCTGGGGATAGACTGTTGCGCTTATGTTGGT
CATTCAGTATCAGCAATGATCGGCATATTGGCGTCTATACGTAGGCCGGAATTATTTTCTAAGCTAATTT
TGATAGGCGCGAGTCCTAGGTTTCTAAACGATGAAGACTACCACGGCGGTTTCGAGCAAGGAGAAATCGA
AAAGGTCTTTTCCGCGATGGAGGCAAACTATGAGGCGTGGGTGAATGGATTCGCGCCTTTGGCAGTGGGC
GCTGATGTACCGGCAGCGGTAAGGGAATTCTCCCGTACACTGTTTAACGCATCGTATAACGTCTTTATCA
TGGCCGACAAGCAGAAGAACGGCATCAAGGCGAACTTCAAGATCCGCCACAACATCGAGGACGGCGGCGT
GCAGCTCGCCTATCACTACCAGCAGAACACCCCCATCGGCGACGGCCCCGTGCTGCTGCCCGACAACCAC
TACCTGAGTGTGCAGTCCAAACTGAGCAAAGACCCCAACGAGAAGCGCGATCACATGGTCCTGCTGGAGT
TCGTGACCGCCGCCGGGATCACTCTCGGCATGGACGAGCTGTACAAGGGCGGTACCGGAGGGAGCATGGT
GAGCAAGGGCGAGGAGCTGTTCACCGGGGTGGTGCCCATCCTGGTCGAGCTGGACGGCGACGTAAACGGC
CACAAGTTCAGCGTGTCCGGCGAGGGCGAGGGCGATGCCACCTACGGCAAGCTGACCCTGAAGTTCATCT
GCACCACCGGCAAGCTGCCCGTGCCCTGGCCCACCCTCGTGACCACCCTGACCTACGGCGTGCAGTGCTT
CAGCCGCTACCCCGACCACATGAAGCAGCACGACTTCTTCAAGTCCGCCATGCCCGAAGGCTACATTCAG
GAGCGCACCATCTTCTTCAAGGACGACGGCAACTATAAGACACGCGCTGAGGTTAAGTTCGAGGGCGACA
CTCTGGTTAACCGCATCGAGCTGAAGGGCATCGACTTCAAGGAGGACGGCAACATCCTGGGCCATAAGCT
TGAATATAACTTCAACGCGTCCATGCGTCCAGACATAACTTTGTTCGTTAGTAGGACAGTATTCAACAGC
GATATGAGAGGTGTTTTGGGCTTAGTGAAGGTCCCTTGTCATATCTTTCAGACAGCTAGAGATCATTCTG
TGCCTGCGAGTGTAGCCACTTATCTAAAGAACCACCTAGGCGGTAAAAATACAGTGCACTGGCTTAACAT
AGAAGGTCACCTTCCACATCTAAGTGCGCCCACTCTTTTAGCACAAGAGCTTAGGCGTGCACTGTCTCAT
CGTGGAGAAGCAGCAGCAAAGGAAGCGGCGGCAAAAGGGGGCATGGTGAGCAAGGGCGAGGAGAATAACA
TGGCCATCATCAAGGAGTTCATGCGCTTCAAGGTGCGCATGGAGGGCTCCGTGAACGGCCACGAGTTCGA
GATCGAGGGCGAGGGCGAGGGCCGCCCCTACGAGGGCTTTCAGACCGCTAAGCTGAAGGTGACCAAGGGT
GGCCCCCTGCCCTTCGCCTGGGACATCTTGTCCCCTCAGTTCACCTACGGCTCCAAGGCCTACGTGAAGC
ACCCCGCCGACATCCCCGACTACCTCAAGCTGTCCTTCCCCGAGGGCTTCAAGTGGGAGCGCGTGATGAA
CTTCGAGGACGGCGGCGTGGTGACCGTGACTCAGGACTCCTCCCTGCAGGACGGCGAGTTCATCTACAAG
GTGAAGCTGCGCGGCACCAACTTCCCCTCCGACGGCCCCGTAATGCAGAAGAAGACCATGGGCATGGAGG
CCTCCTCCGAGCGGATGTACCCCGAGGACGGCGCCCTGAAGGGCGAGGACAAGCTCAGGCTGAAGCTGAA
GGACGGCGGCCACTACACCTCCGAGGTCAAGACCACCTACAAGGCCAAGAAGCCCGTGCAGTTGCCCGGC
GCCTACATCGTCGACATCAAGTTGGACATCACCTCCCACAACGAGGACTACACCATCGTGGAACAGTACG
AACGCGCCGAGGGCCGCCACTCCACCGGCGGCATGGACGAGCTGTACAAGGCTGAGCAATAACTAGCATA
ACCCCTTGGGGCCTCTAAACGGGTCTTGAGGGGTTTTTTGCTGAAAGGAGGAACTATATCCGGATATCCC
GCAAGAGGCCCGGCAGTACCGGCATAACCAAGCCTATGCCTACAGCATCCAGGGTGACGGTGCCGAGGAT
GACGATGAGCGCATTGTTAGATTTCATACACGGTGCCTGACTGCGTTAGCAATTTAACTGTGATAAACTA
CCGCATTAAAGCTTATCGATGATAAGCTGTCAAACATGAGAATTCTTGAAGACGAAAGGGCCTCGTGATA
CGCCTATTTTTATAGGTTAATGTCATGATAATAATGGTTTCTTAGACGTCAGGTGGCACTTTTCGGGGAA
ATGTGCGCGGAACCCCTATTTGTTTATTTTTCTAAATACATTCAAATATGTATCCGCTCATGAGACAATA
ACCCTGATAAATGCTTCAATAATATTGAAAAAGGAAGAGTATGAGTATTCAACATTTCCGTGTCGCCCTT
ATTCCCTTTTTTGCGGCATTTTGCCTTCCTGTTTTTGCTCACCCAGAAACGCTGGTGAAAGTAAAAGATG
CTGAAGATCAGTTGGGTGCACGAGTGGGTTACATCGAACTGGATCTCAACAGCGGTAAGATCCTTGAGAG
TTTTCGCCCCGAAGAACGTTTTCCAATGATGAGCACTTTTAAAGTTCTGCTATGTGGCGCGGTATTATCC
CGTGTTGACGCCGGGCAAGAGCAACTCGGTCGCCGCATACACTATTCTCAGAATGACTTGGTTGAGTACT
CACCAGTCACAGAAAAGCATCTTACGGATGGCATGACAGTAAGAGAATTATGCAGTGCTGCCATAACCAT
GAGTGATAACACTGCGGCCAACTTACTTCTGACAACGATCGGAGGACCGAAGGAGCTAACCGCTTTTTTG
CACAACATGGGGGATCATGTAACTCGCCTTGATCGTTGGGAACCGGAGCTGAATGAAGCCATACCAAACG
ACGAGCGTGACACCACGATGCCTGCAGCAATGGCAACAACGTTGCGCAAACTATTAACTGGCGAACTACT
TACTCTAGCTTCCCGGCAACAATTAATAGACTGGATGGAGGCGGATAAAGTTGCAGGACCACTTCTGCGC
TCGGCCCTTCCGGCTGGCTGGTTTATTGCTGATAAATCTGGAGCCGGTGAGCGTGGGTCTCGCGGTATCA
TTGCAGCACTGGGGCCAGATGGTAAGCCCTCCCGTATCGTAGTTATCTACACGACGGGGAGTCAGGCAAC
TATGGATGAACGAAATAGACAGATCGCTGAGATAGGTGCCTCACTGATTAAGCATTGGTAACTGTCAGAC
CAAGTTTACTCATATATACTTTAGATTGATTTAAAACTTCATTTTTAATTTAAAAGGATCTAGGTGAAGA
TCCTTTTTGATAATCTCATGACCAAAATCCCTTAACGTGAGTTTTCGTTCCACTGAGCGTCAGACCCCGT
AGAAAAGATCAAAGGATCTTCTTGAGATCCTTTTTTTCTGCGCGTAATCTGCTGCTTGCAAACAAAAAAA
CCACCGCTACCAGCGGTGGTTTGTTTGCCGGATCAAGAGCTACCAACTCTTTTTCCGAAGGTAACTGGCT
TCAGCAGAGCGCAGATACCAAATACTGTCCTTCTAGTGTAGCCGTAGTTAGGCCACCACTTCAAGAACTC
TGTAGCACCGCCTACATACCTCGCTCTGCTAATCCTGTTACCAGTGGCTGCTGCCAGTGGCGATAAGTCG
TGTCTTACCGGGTTGGACTCAAGACGATAGTTACCGGATAAGGCGCAGCGGTCGGGCTGAACGGGGGGTT
CGTGCACACAGCCCAGCTTGGAGCGAACGACCTACACCGAACTGAGATACCTACAGCGTGAGCTATGAGA
AAGCGCCACGCTTCCCGAAGGGAGAAAGGCGGACAGGTATCCGGTAAGCGGCAGGGTCGGAACAGGAGAG
CGCACGAGGGAGCTTCCAGGGGGAAACGCCTGGTATCTTTATAGTCCTGTCGGGTTTCGCCACCTCTGAC
TTGAGCGTCGATTTTTGTGATGCTCGTCAGGGGGGCGGAGCCTATGGAAAAACGCCAGCAACGCGGCCTT
TTTACGGTTCCTGGCCTTTTGCTGGCCTTTTGCTCACATGTTCTTTCCTGCGTTATCCCCTGATTCTGTG
GATAACCGTATTACCGCCTTTGAGTGAGCTGATACCGCTCGCCGCAGCCGAACGACCGAGCGCAGCGAGT
CAGTGAGCGAGGAAGCGGAAGAGCGCCTGATGCGGTATTTTCTCCTTACGCATCTGTGCGGTATTTCACA
CCGCAATGGTGCACTCTCAGTACAATCTGCTCTGATGCCGCATAGTTAAGCCAGTATACACTCCGCTATC
GCTACGTGACTGGGTCATGGCTGCGCCCCGACACCCGCCAACACCCGCTGACGCGCCCTGACGGGCTTGT
CTGCTCCCGGCATCCGCTTACAGACAAGCTGTGACCGTCTCCGGGAGCTGCATGTGTCAGAGGTTTTCAC
CGTCATCACCGAAACGCGCGAGGCAGCTGCGGTAAAGCTCATCAGCGTGGTCGTGAAGCGATTCACAGAT
GTCTGCCTGTTCATCCGCGTCCAGCTCGTTGAGTTTCTCCAGAAGCGTTAATGTCTGGCTTCTGATAAAG
CGGGCCATGTTAAGGGCGGTTTTTTCCTGTTTGGTCACTGATGCCTCCGTGTAAGGGGGATTTCTGTTCA
TGGGGGTAATGATACCGATGAAACGAGAGAGGATGCTCACGATACGGGTTACTGATGATGAACATGCCCG
GTTACTGGAACGTTGTGAGGGTAAACAACTGGCGGTATGGATGCGGCGGGACCAGAGAAAAATCACTCAG
GGTCAATGCCAGCGCTTCGTTAATACAGATGTAGGTGTTCCACAGGGTAGCCAGCAGCATCCTGCGATGC
AGATCCGGAACATAATGGTGCAGGGCGCTGACTTCCGCGTTTCCAGACTTTACGAAACACGGAAACCGAA
GACCATTCATGTTGTTGCTCAGGTCGCAGACGTTTTGCAGCAGCAGTCGCTTCACGTTCGCTCGCGTATC
GGTGATTCATTCTGCTAACCAGTAAGGCAACCCCGCCAGCCTAGCCGGGTCCTCAACGACAGGAGCACGA
TCATGCGCACCCGTGGCCAGGACCCAACGCTGCCCGAGATGCGCCGCGTGCGGCTGCTGGAGATGGCGGA
CGCGATGGATATGTTCTGCCAAGGGTTGGTTTGCGCATTCACAGTTCTCCGCAAGAATTGATTGGCTCCA
ATTCTTGGAGTGGTGAATCCGTTAGCGAGGTGCCGCCGGCTTCCATTCAGGTCGAGGTGGCCCGGCTCCA
TGCACCGCGACGCAACGCGGGGAGGCAGACAAGGTATAGGGCGGCGCCTACAATCCATGCCAACCCGTTC
CATGTGCTCGCCGAGGCGGCATAAATCGCCGTGACGATCAGCGGTCCAATGATCGAAGTTAGGCTGGTAA
GAGCCGCGAGCGATCCTTGAAGCTGTCCCTGATGGTCGTCATCTACCTGCCTGGACAGCATGGCCTGCAA
CGCGGGCATCCCGATGCCGCCGGAAGCGAGAAGAATCATAATGGGGAAGGCCATCCAGCCTCGCGTCGCG
AACGCCAGCAAGACGTAGCCCAGCGCGTCGGCCGCCATGCCGGCGATAATGGCCTGCTTCTCGCCGAAAC
GTTTGGTGGCGGGACCAGTGACGAAGGCTTGAGCGAGGGCGTGCAAGATTCCGAATACCGCAAGCGACAG
GCCGATCATCGTCGCGCTCCAGCGAAAGCGGTCCTCGCCGAAAATGACCCAGAGCGCTGCCGGCACCTGT
CCTACGAGTTGCATGATAAAGAAGACAGTCATAAGTGCGGCGACGATAGTCATGCCCCGCGCCCACCGGA
AGGAGCTGACTGGGTTGAAGGCTCTCAAGGGCATCGGTCGAGATCCCGGTGCCTAATGAGTGAGCTAACT
TACATTAATTGCGTTGCGCTCACTGCCCGCTTTCCAGTCGGGAAACCTGTCGTGCCAGCTGCATTAATGA
ATCGGCCAACGCGCGGGGAGAGGCGGTTTGCGTATTGGGCGCCAGGGTGGTTTTTCTTTTCACCAGTGAG
ACGGGCAACAGCTGATTGCCCTTCACCGCCTGGCCCTGAGAGAGTTGCAGCAAGCGGTCCACGCTGGTTT
GCCCCAGCAGGCGAAAATCCTGTTTGATGGTGGTTAACGGCGGGATATAACATGAGCTGTCTTCGGTATC
GTCGTATCCCACTACCGAGATATCCGCACCAACGCGCAGCCCGGACTCGGTAATGGCGCGCATTGCGCCC
AGCGCCATCTGATCGTTGGCAACCAGCATCGCAGTGGGAACGATGCCCTCATTCAGCATTTGCATGGTTT
GTTGAAAACCGGACATGGCACTCCAGTCGCCTTCCCGTTCCGCTATCGGCTGAATTTGATTGCGAGTGAG
ATATTTATGCCAGCCAGCCAGACGCAGACGCGCCGAGACAGAACTTAATGGGCCCGCTAACAGCGCGATT
TGCTGGTGACCCAATGCGACCAGATGCTCCACGCCCAGTCGCGTACCGTCTTCATGGGAGAAAATAATAC
TGTTGATGGGTGTCTGGTCAGAGACATCAAGAAATAACGCCGGAACATTAGTGCAGGCAGCTTCCACAGC
AATGGCATCCTGGTCATCCAGCGGATAGTTAATGATCAGCCCACTGACGCGTTGCGCGAGAAGATTGTGC
ACCGCCGCTTTACAGGCTTCGACGCCGCTTCGTTCTACCATCGACACCACCACGCTGGCACCCAGTTGAT
CGGCGCGAGATTTAATCGCCGCGACAATTTGCGACGGCGCGTGCAGGGCCAGACTGGAGGTGGCAACGCC
AATCAGCAACGACTGTTTGCCCGCCAGTTGTTGTGCCACGCGGTTGGGAATGTAATTCAGCTCCGCCATC
GCCGCTTCCACTTTTTCCCGCGTTTTCGCAGAAACGTGGCTGGCCTGGTTCACCACGCGGGAAACGGTCT
GATAAGAGACACCGGCATACTCTGCGACATCGTATAACGTTACTGGTTTCACATTCACCACCCTGAATTG
ACTCTCTTCCGGGCGCTATCATGCCATACCGCGAAAGGTTTTGCGCCATTCGATGGTGTCCGGGATCTCG
ACGCTCTCCCTTATGCGACTCCTGCATTAGGAAGCAGCCCAGTAGTAGGTTGAGGCCGTTGAGCACCGCC
GCCGCAAGGAATGGTGCATGCAAGGAGATGGCGCCCAACAGTCCCCCGGCCACGGGGCCTGCCACCATAC
CCACGCCGAAACAAGCGCTCATGAGCCCGAAGTGGCGAGCCCGATCTTCCCCATCGGTGATGTCGGCGAT
ATAGGCGCCAGCAACCGCACCTGTGGCGCCGGTGATGCCGGCCACGATGCGTCCGGCGTAGAGGATCGAG
ATCTCGATCCCGCGAAATTAATACGACTCACTATAGG
Features (pLannotate 1.2.2; 21 found; start..end, strand, type, name):
      1..25      +  protein_bind   lac operator: The lac repressor binds to the lac operator to inhibit transcription in E. coli. This inhibition can be relieved by adding lactose or isopropyl-β-D-thiogalactopyranoside (IPTG). lac repressor encoded by lacI
     40..62      +  RBS            RBS: efficient ribosome binding site from bacteriophage T7 gene 10 (Olins and Rangwala, 1989)
     87..608     +  CDS            D14L (fragment): D14L_ORYSJ - Experimental evidence at protein level: Swiss-Prot protein existence level 1. May be involved in strigolactone signaling pathway (By similarity). Essential for plant responses to karrikins, a class of butenolide compounds, structurally similar to strigolactones, released from burning vegetation that stimulate seed germination and enhance seedling photomorphogenesis. Mediates a specific perception of karrikin. Required for the establishment of symbiosis with the arbuscular mycorrhizal fungi (AMF) Rhizophagus irregularis and Gigaspora rosea (PubMed:26680197). Karrikin binding induce
    618..1340    +  CDS            cEGFP: cEGFP is a basic (constitutively fluorescent) green fluorescent protein published in 2008, derived from Aequorea victoria.
   1353..1610    +  CDS            D14L (fragment): D14L_ORYSJ - Experimental evidence at protein level: Swiss-Prot protein existence level 1. May be involved in strigolactone signaling pathway (By similarity). Essential for plant responses to karrikins, a class of butenolide compounds, structurally similar to strigolactones, released from burning vegetation that stimulate seed germination and enhance seedling photomorphogenesis. Mediates a specific perception of karrikin. Required for the establishment of symbiosis with the arbuscular mycorrhizal fungi (AMF) Rhizophagus irregularis and Gigaspora rosea (PubMed:26680197). Karrikin binding induce
   1653..2360    +  CDS            LSSmOrange: LSSmOrange is a basic (constitutively fluorescent) long stokes shift fluorescent protein published in 2012, derived from Discosoma sp.. It has moderate acid sensitivity.
   2373..2420    +  terminator     T7 terminator: transcription terminator for bacteriophage T7 RNA polymerase
   2443..2547    -  CDS            TcR (fragment): tetracycline efflux protein; tet; confers resistance to tetracycline
   2595..2623    -  promoter       tet promoter: E. coli promoter for tetracycline efflux protein gene
   2736..2840    +  promoter       AmpR promoter: bla
   2841..3701    +  CDS            AmpR: β-lactamase; bla; confers resistance to ampicillin, carbenicillin, and related antibiotics
   3872..4460    +  rep_origin     ori: high-copy-number ColE1/pMB1/pBR322/pUC origin of replication
   4646..4785    -  misc_feature   bom: basis of mobility region from pBR322
   4887..5078    -  CDS            rop: Rop protein, which maintains plasmids at low copy number; rop
   5095..5475    +  CDS            YPB1_ECOLX: Protein predicted: Swiss-Prot protein existence level 4. From Escherichia coli.
   5717..6341    -  CDS            TcR (fragment): tetracycline efflux protein; tet; confers resistance to tetracycline
   6356..6377    -  protein_bind   CAP binding site: CAP binding activates transcription in the presence of cAMP. E. coli catabolite activator protein
   6390..7472    -  CDS            lacI: lac repressor; lacI; The lac repressor binds to the lac operator to inhibit transcription in E. coli. This inhibition can be relieved by adding lactose or isopropyl-β-D-thiogalactopyranoside (IPTG).
   7473..7550    -  promoter       lacI promoter: lacI
   7558..7837    -  CDS            TcR (fragment): tetracycline efflux protein; tet; confers resistance to tetracycline
   7859..7877    +  promoter       T7 promoter: promoter for bacteriophage T7 RNA polymerase
