[The description below was written by a language model from this plasmid's Addgene catalogue record and pLannotate feature annotations shown in this document.]
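Description:
pET19b-rDAD2 cPGFP(N180) is a bacterial expression plasmid built on the pET19b backbone for producing a synthetic fluorescent biosensor protein in Escherichia coli. It is maintained through a ColE1/pBR322-type origin accompanied by the bom region and the rop gene, and is selected with ampicillin via the β-lactamase (AmpR) gene. The catalogue lists it as high copy, although rop normally moderates copy number in pBR322-derived vectors. Several tetracycline-resistance gene fragments and a tet promoter are annotated, but these are non-functional remnants of the pBR322 lineage.

Expression is driven by a T7 promoter immediately followed by a lac operator and the T7 gene 10 ribosome binding site, and it ends at a T7 terminator. The plasmid-borne lacI gene supplies the repressor, so transcription requires a host providing T7 RNA polymerase and is inducible with IPTG. The open reading frame consists of a strigolactone-receptor-type hydrolase, named DAD2 in the record and matched by the automated annotation to the related D14L protein. It is split into two fragments by an inserted GFP annotated as cEGFP, which the construct name indicates is circularly permuted and placed at position N180. This is followed downstream by LSSmOrange, which carries a V49A substitution that the depositor states does not affect mOrange expression.

Going by the title of the associated publication, the design belongs to a set of fluorescent enzyme biosensors for direct detection of strigolactones. In this architecture, ligand interaction with the receptor domain would be expected to alter fluorescence of the inserted GFP. The constitutively fluorescent LSSmOrange probably serves as an internal reference, though the record does not state this. No affinity tag is annotated in the feature table.
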