Addgene plasmid #166001: pET19b-rDAD2 cPGFP(N180)
Purpose: Expression of coding sequence in Escherichia coli
Depositing lab: Claudia Vickers. Depositing organization: University of Queensland. Publication: Rational Design of Novel Fluorescent Enzyme Biosensors for Direct Detection of Strigolactones. Chesterfield RJ, Whitfield JH, Pouvreau B, Cao D, Alexandrov K, Beveridge CA, Vickers CE. ACS Synth Biol. 2020 Aug 21;9(8):2107-2118. doi: 10.1021/acssynbio.0c00192. Epub 2020 Aug 11. PubMed 32786922.
Backbone
  Vector backbone: pET19b
  Backbone size w/o insert (bp): 5717
  Vector type: Bacterial Expression
Growth in bacteria
  Bacterial resistance: Ampicillin, 100 μg/mL
  Growth temperature: 37°C
  Growth strain: DH5alpha
  Copy number: High Copy
Gene/Insert
  Gene/Insert name: rDAD2 cPGFP(N180)
  Species: Synthetic
  Mutation: LSSmOrange- V49A (please see depositor comments)
  Promoter: T7 promoter
  Cloning method: Gibson Cloning
Terms and licenses: Academic/Nonprofit Terms; Industry Terms: Not Available to Industry
Depositor comments: Depositor confirms mutation does not affect the expression of mOrange.
How to cite: pET19b-rDAD2 cPGFP(N180) was a gift from Claudia Vickers (Addgene plasmid # 166001 ; http://n2t.net/addgene:166001 ; RRID:Addgene_166001)
